>Addgene plasmid #145659 | pGBW-m4046730 | depositor full sequence | sequence record 287836 | Full Sequence
GATCTCGATCCCGCGAAATTAATACGACTCACTATAGGGGAATTGTGAGCGGATAACAATTCCCCTCTAG
AAATAATTTTGTTTAACTTTAAGAAGGAGACTCTTCTATGTATAGTTTTGTATCAGAGGAAACGGGGACA
CTTATTGTCAATAGCGTGTTGCTGTTCCTAGCTTTCGTTGTTTTTCTGCTCGTGACCTTAGCGATCCTGA
CTGCCTTGCGTCTGTGTGCATACTGCTGCAACATCGTTAACGTATCCCTGGTAAAGCCGTCTTTCTACGT
GTATTCGCGCGTTAAAAACCTCAACAGCTCTAGGGTTCCCGACCTGCTTGTTGAGAACCTGTACTTTCAA
AGCTACCCGTATGACGTTCCTGATTATGCCTAACCGGCTTATCGGTCAGTTTCACCTGATTTACGTAAAA
ACCCGCTTCGGCGGGTTTTTGCTTTTGGAGGGGCAGAAAGATGAATGACTGTCCACGACGCTATACCCAA
AAGAAATTGAGATCCTTTTTTTCTGCGCGTAATCTGCTGCTTGCAAACAAAAAAACCACCGCTACCAGCG
GTGGTTTGTTTGCCGGATCAAGAGCTACCAACTCTTTTTCCGAAGGTAACTGGCTTCAGCAGAGCGCAGA
TACCAAATACTGTTCTTCTAGTGTAGCCGTAGTTAGGCCACCACTTCAAGAACTCTGTAGCACCGCCTAC
ATACCTCGCTCTGCTAATCCTGTTACCAGTGGCTGCTGCCAGTGGCGATAAGTCGTGTCTTACCGGGTTG
GACTCAAGACGATAGTTACCGGATAAGGCGCAGCGGTCGGGCTGAACGGGGGGTTCGTGCACACAGCCCA
GCTTGGAGCGAACGACCTACACCGAACTGAGATACCTACAGCGTGAGCTATGAGAAAGCGCCACGCTTCC
CGAAGGGAGAAAGGCGGACAGGTATCCGGTAAGCGGCAGGGTCGGAACAGGAGAGCGCACGAGGGAGCTT
CCAGGGGGAAACGCCTGGTATCTTTATAGTCCTGTCGGGTTTCGCCACCTCTGACTTGAGCGTCGATTTT
TGTGATGCTCGTCAGGGGGGCGGAGCCTATGGAAATTGATCGGGCACGTAAGAGGTTCCAACTTTCACCA
TAATGAAATAAGATCACTACCGGGCGTATTTTTTGAGTTATCGAGATTTTCAGGAGCTAAGGAAGCTAAA
ATGGAGAAAAAAATCACTGGATATACCACCGTTGATATATCCCAATGGCATCGTAAAGAACATTTTGAGG
CATTTCAGTCAGTTGCTCAATGTACCTATAACCAGACCGTTCAGCTGGATATTACGGCCTTTTTAAAGAC
CGTAAAGAAAAATAAGCACAAGTTTTATCCGGCCTTTATTCACATTCTTGCCCGCCTGATGAATGCTCAT
CCGGAATTTCGTATGGCAATGAAAGACGGTGAGCTGGTGATATGGGATAGTGTTCACCCTTGTTACACCG
TTTTCCATGAGCAAACTGAAACGTTTTCATCGCTCTGGAGTGAATACCACGACGATTTCCGGCAGTTTCT
ACACATATATTCGCAAGATGTGGCGTGTTACGGTGAAAACCTGGCCTATTTCCCTAAAGGGTTTATTGAG
AATATGTTTTTCGTTTCAGCCAATCCCTGGGTGAGTTTCACCAGTTTTGATTTAAACGTGGCCAATATGG
ACAACTTCTTCGCCCCCGTTTTCACCATGGGCAAATATTATACGCAAGGCGACAAGGTGCTGATGCCGCT
GGCGATTCAGGTTCATCATGCCGTTTGTGATGGCTTCCATGTCGGCAGAATGCTTAATGAATTACAACAG
TACTGCGATGAGTGGCAGGGCGGGGCGTAATTTGATATCGAGCTCGCTTGGACTCCTGTTGATAGATCCA
GTAATGACCTCAGAACTCCATCTGGATTTGTTCAGAACGCTCGGTTGCCGCCGGGCGTTTTTTATTGGT
Features (pLannotate 1.2.2; 8 found; start..end, strand, type, name):
     20..38      +  promoter       T7 promoter: promoter for bacteriophage T7 RNA polymerase
     39..63      +  protein_bind   lac operator: The lac repressor binds to the lac operator to inhibit transcription in E. coli. This inhibition can be relieved by adding lactose or isopropyl-β-D-thiogalactopyranoside (IPTG). lac repressor encoded by lacI
     78..100     +  RBS            RBS: efficient ribosome binding site from bacteriophage T7 gene 10 (Olins and Rangwala, 1989)
    108..332     +  CDS            E: VEMP_SARS2 - Experimental evidence at protein level: Swiss-Prot protein existence level 1. Plays a central role in virus morphogenesis and assembly. Acts as a viroporin and self-assembles in host membranes forming pentameric protein-lipid pores that allow ion transport. Also plays a role in the induction of apoptosis (By similarity). Regulates the localization of S protein at cis-Golgi, the place of virus budding (PubMed:33229438). May act by slowing down the cell secretory pathway (PubMed:33229438). May interfere with tight-junction stability by interacting with host MPP5. This would result i
    497..1085    +  rep_origin     ori: high-copy-number ColE1/pMB1/pBR322/pUC origin of replication
   1093..1190    +  promoter       cat promoter: promoter of the E. coli cat gene encoding chloramphenicol acetyltransferase
   1191..1847    +  CDS            cat: CAT_ECOLX - Experimental evidence at protein level: Swiss-Prot protein existence level 1. This enzyme is an effector of chloramphenicol resistance in bacteria. From Escherichia coli. This protein is used as a marker in many commonly used cloning vectors, such as pACYC184.
   1921..1955    +  terminator     lambda t0 terminator: minimal transcription terminator from phage lambda (Scholtissek and Grosse, 1987)
