[The description below was written by a language model from this plasmid's Addgene catalogue record and pLannotate feature annotations shown in this document.]
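Description:
pGBW-m4046730 is a compact bacterial expression plasmid, just under 2 kb, carrying the SARS-CoV-2 envelope (E) protein coding sequence recoded for Escherichia coli codon usage. The minimal backbone consists of little more than a high-copy ColE1/pUC-type origin of replication and a chloramphenicol acetyltransferase (cat) gene driven by its own promoter, which provides chloramphenicol selection. A lambda t0 terminator lies downstream of the cat gene. The plasmid is propagated in a standard cloning strain such as DH5alpha.

The expression cassette follows the familiar pET-style layout. A bacteriophage T7 promoter is immediately followed by a lac operator, so transcription depends on T7 RNA polymerase and is held in check by lac repressor until relieved by IPTG or lactose. No lacI gene is annotated on the plasmid, so both the repressor and the T7 polymerase would have to come from the host strain. An efficient ribosome binding site from T7 gene 10 sits upstream of the start codon and the E open reading frame. The catalogue entry lists a C-terminal, TEV-cleavable HA epitope tag supplied by the backbone. These elements are not annotated separately in the feature table, but would lie in the unannotated stretch just after the E coding sequence.

E is a small viroporin that assembles into pentameric ion-conducting pores in membranes and contributes to virus morphogenesis and assembly. The construct is intended for inducible production of tagged E protein in E. coli. The HA tag would allow detection or immunocapture, and TEV protease cleavage would allow its removal.
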