Addgene plasmid #145659: pGBW-m4046730
Purpose: Bacterial Expression plasmid for SARS-CoV-2 E (envelope)
Depositing lab: Ginkgo Bioworks & Benjie Chen. Depositing organization: Ginkgo Bioworks.
Backbone
  Vector backbone: ori-013 - marker | cmR
  Backbone size w/o insert (bp): 1462
  Vector type: Bacterial Expression
Growth in bacteria
  Bacterial resistance: Chloramphenicol, 25 μg/mL
  Growth temperature: 30°C
  Growth strain: DH5alpha
  Copy number: High Copy
Gene/Insert
  Gene/Insert name: SARS-CoV-2 E (envelope) (alt names: envelope protein; E protein)
  Species: Escherichia coli str. K-12 substr. MG1655; Severe acute respiratory syndrome coronavirus 2
  Insert size (bp): 221
  Mutation: Escherichia coli recode 1
  Entrez Gene: E (a.k.a. GU280_gp04)
  Promoter: Promoter | pT7 ; Operator | lacO ; RBS | T7_rbs ; Start Codon | ATG
  Tag / fusion protein: Cleavable TEV;HA (C terminal on backbone)
  Cloning method: Unknown
Resource information
  A portion of this plasmid was derived from a plasmid made by: GinkgoBioworks
Depositor comments: NCBI Reference Sequence: YP_009724392.1
How to cite: pGBW-m4046730 was a gift from Ginkgo Bioworks & Benjie Chen (Addgene plasmid # 145659 ; http://n2t.net/addgene:145659 ; RRID:Addgene_145659)
